Addgene plasmid #76374: STK32B gRNA (BRDN0001145394)
Purpose: 3rd generation lentiviral gRNA plasmid targeting human STK32B
Depositing lab: John Doench & David Root. Depositing organization: Broad Institute. Publication: Optimized sgRNA design to maximize activity and minimize off-target effects of CRISPR-Cas9. Doench JG, Fusi N, Sullender M, Hegde M, Vaimberg EW, Donovan KF, Smith I, Tothova Z, Wilen C, Orchard R, Virgin HW, Listgarten J, Root DE. Nat Biotechnol. 2016 Jan 18. doi: 10.1038/nbt.3437. PubMed 26780180.
Backbone
  Vector backbone: lentiGuide-Puro
  Backbone manufacturer: Zhang Lab (Addgene plasmid # 52963)
  Vector type: Mammalian Expression, Lentiviral, CRISPR
  Selectable markers: Puromycin
Growth in bacteria
  Bacterial resistance: Ampicillin, 100 μg/mL
  Growth temperature: 37°C
  Growth strain: DH5alpha
  Copy number: High Copy
Gene/Insert
  Gene/Insert name: STK32B (alt name: STK32B)
  gRNA/shRNA sequence: CGACAGGGTACGAGTATCCG
  Species: H. sapiens (human)
  Entrez Gene: STK32B (a.k.a. UNQ3003/PRO9744, HSA250839, STK32, STKG6, YANK2)
  Promoter: hU6
  Cloning method: Unknown
  Sequencing primers: 5′ U6-F; 3′ pS2-R
Terms and licenses: Academic/Nonprofit Terms; Industry Terms: Not Available to Industry
Depositor comments: The gRNA was designed to target a Genbank reference sequence which has since been removed from the database. Note that this plasmid does NOT contain Cas9. It should be used in conjunction with lentiCas9-Blast (Addgene #52962) or otherwise with cell lines already expressing Cas9. Browse the full kinome gRNA library at http://www.addgene.org/pooled-library/broadgpp-human-kinome/ or visit http://www.broadinstitute.org/rnai/public/ for detailed protocols and information.
How to cite: STK32B gRNA (BRDN0001145394) was a gift from John Doench & David Root (Addgene plasmid # 76374 ; http://n2t.net/addgene:76374 ; RRID:Addgene_76374)
