[The description below was written by a language model from this plasmid's Addgene catalogue record and the feature table of its GenBank file.]
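Description:
STK32B gRNA (BRDN0001145394) is a third-generation lentiviral CRISPR guide plasmid of 8,323 bp, built on the lentiGuide-Puro backbone and carrying a single guide RNA directed against human STK32B, a serine/threonine kinase gene also known as YANK2. It is propagated in E. coli as a high-copy plasmid through a ColE1/pUC-type origin with ampicillin selection from the bla gene. The backbone also carries an f1 origin, an SV40 origin and poly(A) signal, and remnants of a lac/T7/T3 cloning region.

The lentiviral transfer cassette begins with an RSV promoter fused to a truncated HIV-1 5' LTR, which makes genomic RNA production Tat-independent. This is followed by the Psi packaging signal, the RRE for Rev-dependent nuclear export, and a cPPT/CTS element, and the cassette ends in a self-inactivating (Delta-U3) 3' LTR. Within this unit, a human U6 RNA polymerase III promoter drives the STK32B-specific spacer joined to the Streptococcus pyogenes Cas9 guide scaffold. A separate EF-1-alpha promoter, including its first intron, expresses puromycin N-acetyltransferase so that transduced mammalian cells can be selected, and a WPRE downstream enhances transcript expression.

The plasmid does not encode Cas9, so it must be paired with a separate Cas9 lentiviral vector or used in cells that already express the nuclease. It belongs to a human kinome guide collection associated with work on optimised sgRNA design and is intended for knockout of STK32B. The depositors note that the guide was designed against a GenBank reference sequence that has since been withdrawn, so its targeting should be checked against current annotation.
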