LOCUS       Exported 8323 bp ds-DNA circular SYN 13-MAY-2021
DEFINITION  3rd generation lentiviral gRNA plasmid targeting human STK32B.
ACCESSION   .
VERSION     .
KEYWORDS    STK32B gRNA (BRDN0001145394)
SOURCE      synthetic DNA construct
  ORGANISM  synthetic DNA construct
REFERENCE   1 (bases 1 to 8323)
  AUTHORS   Doench JG, Fusi N, Sullender M, Hegde M, Vaimberg EW, Donovan KF,
            Smith I, Tothova Z, Wilen C, Orchard R, Virgin HW, Listgarten J,
            Root DE
  TITLE     Optimized sgRNA design to maximize activity and minimize off-target
            effects of CRISPR-Cas9.
  JOURNAL   Nat Biotechnol. 2016 Jan 18. doi: 10.1038/nbt.3437.
  PUBMED    26780180
REFERENCE   2 (bases 1 to 8323)
  AUTHORS   .
  TITLE     Direct Submission
  JOURNAL   Exported May 13, 2021 from SnapGene Server 1.1.58
            http://www.snapgene.com
FEATURES             Location/Qualifiers
     source          1..8323
                     /organism="synthetic DNA construct"
                     /mol_type="other DNA"
     promoter        87..1265
                     /label=EF-1-alpha promoter
                     /note="strong constitutive promoter for human elongation
                     factor EF-1-alpha"
     intron          318..1256
                     /label=EF-1-alpha intron A
                     /note="intron upstream of the start codon of human
                     EF-1-alpha"
     primer_bind     1213..1233
                     /label=EF1a-F
                     /note="Human elongation factor-1a promoter, forward primer"
     CDS             1278..1877
                     /codon_start=1
                     /gene="pac from Streptomyces alboniger"
                     /product="puromycin N-acetyltransferase"
                     /label=PuroR
                     /note="confers resistance to puromycin"
                     /translation="MTEYKPTVRLATRDDVPRAVRTLAAAFADYPATRHTVDPDRHIER
                     VTELQELFLTRVGLDIGKVWVADDGAAVAVWTTPESVEAGAVFAEIGPRMAELSGSRLA
                     AQQQMEGLLAPHRPKEPAWFLATVGVSPDHQGKGLGSAVVLPGVEAAERAGVPAFLETS
                     APRNLPFYERLGFTVTADVEVPEGPRTWCMTRKPGA"
     primer_bind     complement(1278..1297)
                     /label=Puro-R
                     /note="Puromycin resistance gene, reverse primer. Also
                     called puro-variant-R"
     primer_bind     1774..1794
                     /label=Puro-F
                     /note="Puromycin resistance gene, forward primer"
     misc_feature    1893..2481
                     /label=WPRE
                     /note="woodchuck hepatitis virus posttranscriptional
                     regulatory element"
     primer_bind     complement(1946..1966)
                     /label=WPRE-R
                     /note="WPRE, reverse primer"
     CDS             complement(2364..2375)
                     /codon_start=1
                     /product="Factor Xa recognition and cleavage site"
                     /label=Factor Xa site
                     /translation="IEGR"
     LTR             2553..2786
                     /label=3' LTR (Delta-U3)
                     /note="self-inactivating 3' long terminal repeat (LTR) from
                     HIV-1"
     polyA_signal    2864..2985
                     /label=SV40 poly(A) signal
                     /note="SV40 polyadenylation signal"
     primer_bind     complement(2901..2920)
                     /label=SV40pA-R
                     /note="SV40 polyA, reverse primer"
     primer_bind     2955..2974
                     /label=EBV-rev
                     /note="SV40 polyA terminator, reverse primer"
     rep_origin      3025..3160
                     /label=SV40 ori
                     /note="SV40 origin of replication"
     primer_bind     3087..3106
                     /label=SV40pro-F
                     /note="SV40 promoter/origin, forward primer"
     primer_bind     complement(3180..3199)
                     /label=T7
                     /note="T7 promoter, forward primer"
     promoter        complement(3181..3199)
                     /label=T7 promoter
                     /note="promoter for bacteriophage T7 RNA polymerase"
     primer_bind     complement(3209..3226)
                     /label=M13 Forward
                     /note="In lacZ gene. Also called M13-F20 or M13 (-21)
                     Forward"
     primer_bind     complement(3209..3225)
                     /label=M13 fwd
                     /note="common sequencing primer, one of multiple similar
                     variants"
     primer_bind     complement(3218..3240)
                     /label=M13/pUC Forward
                     /note="In lacZ gene"
     rep_origin      3367..3822
                     /direction=RIGHT
                     /label=f1 ori
                     /note="f1 bacteriophage origin of replication; arrow
                     indicates direction of (+) strand synthesis"
     primer_bind     complement(3454..3473)
                     /label=F1ori-R
                     /note="F1 origin, reverse primer"
     primer_bind     3664..3685
                     /label=F1ori-F
                     /note="F1 origin, forward primer"
     promoter        3848..3952
                     /gene="bla"
                     /label=AmpR promoter
     CDS             3953..4813
                     /codon_start=1
                     /gene="bla"
                     /product="beta-lactamase"
                     /label=AmpR
                     /note="confers resistance to ampicillin, carbenicillin, and
                     related antibiotics"
                     /translation="MSIQHFRVALIPFFAAFCLPVFAHPETLVKVKDAEDQLGARVGYI
                     ELDLNSGKILESFRPEERFPMMSTFKVLLCGAVLSRIDAGQEQLGRRIHYSQNDLVEYS
                     PVTEKHLTDGMTVRELCSAAITMSDNTAANLLLTTIGGPKELTAFLHNMGDHVTRLDRW
                     EPELNEAIPNDERDTTMPVAMATTLRKLLTGELLTLASRQQLIDWMEADKVAGPLLRSA
                     LPAGWFIADKSGAGERGSRGIIAALGPDGKPSRIVVIYTTGSQATMDERNRQIAEIGAS
                     LIKHW"
     primer_bind     complement(4171..4190)
                     /label=Amp-R
                     /note="Ampicillin resistance gene, reverse primer"
     rep_origin      4984..5572
                     /direction=RIGHT
                     /label=ori
                     /note="high-copy-number ColE1/pMB1/pBR322/pUC origin of
                     replication"
     primer_bind     5473..5492
                     /label=pBR322ori-F
                     /note="pBR322 origin, forward primer"
     primer_bind     5726..5743
                     /label=L4440
                     /note="L4440 vector, forward primer"
     protein_bind    5860..5881
                     /label=CAP binding site
                     /bound_moiety="E. coli catabolite activator protein"
                     /note="CAP binding activates transcription in the presence
                     of cAMP."
     promoter        5896..5926
                     /label=lac promoter
                     /note="promoter for the E. coli lac operon"
     protein_bind    5934..5950
                     /label=lac operator
                     /bound_moiety="lac repressor encoded by lacI"
                     /note="The lac repressor binds to the lac operator to
                     inhibit transcription in E. coli. This inhibition can be
                     relieved by adding lactose or
                     isopropyl-beta-D-thiogalactopyranoside (IPTG)."
     primer_bind     5939..5961
                     /label=M13/pUC Reverse
                     /note="In lacZ gene"
     primer_bind     5958..5974
                     /label=M13 rev
                     /note="common sequencing primer, one of multiple similar
                     variants"
     primer_bind     5958..5974
                     /label=M13 Reverse
                     /note="In lacZ gene. Also called M13-rev"
     primer_bind     5993..6013
                     /label=T3
                     /note="T3 promoter, forward primer"
     promoter        5995..6013
                     /label=T3 promoter
                     /note="promoter for bacteriophage T3 RNA polymerase"
     promoter        6041..6267
                     /label=RSV promoter
                     /note="Rous sarcoma virus enhancer/promoter"
     LTR             6268..6448
                     /label=5' LTR (truncated)
                     /note="truncated 5' long terminal repeat (LTR) from HIV-1"
     misc_feature    6495..6620
                     /label=HIV-1 Psi
                     /note="packaging signal of human immunodeficiency virus
                     type 1"
     misc_feature    7113..7346
                     /label=RRE
                     /note="The Rev response element (RRE) of HIV-1 allows for
                     Rev-dependent mRNA export from the nucleus to the
                     cytoplasm."
     CDS             7531..7575
                     /codon_start=1
                     /product="antigenic peptide corresponding to amino acids
                     655 to 669 of the HIV envelope protein gp41 (Lutje Hulsik
                     et al., 2013)"
                     /label=gp41 peptide
                     /note="recognized by the 2H10 single-chain llama nanobody"
                     /translation="KNEQELLELDKWASL"
     promoter        7753..7993
                     /label=U6 promoter
                     /note="RNA polymerase III promoter for human U6 snRNA"
     primer_bind     7753..7773
                     /label=hU6-F
                     /note="Human U6 promoter, forward primer"
     primer_bind     7924..7943
                     /label=LKO.1 5'
                     /note="Human U6 promoter, forward primer"
     misc_RNA        8023..8098
                     /label=gRNA scaffold
                     /note="guide RNA scaffold for the Streptococcus pyogenes
                     CRISPR/Cas9 system"
     misc_feature    8154..8271
                     /label=cPPT/CTS
                     /note="central polypurine tract and central termination
                     sequence of HIV-1"
ORIGIN
        1 cccgggtgca aagatggata aagttttaaa cagagaggaa tctttgcagc taatggacct
       61 tctaggtctt gaaaggagtg ggaattggct ccggtgcccg tcagtgggca gagcgcacat
      121 cgcccacagt ccccgagaag ttggggggag gggtcggcaa ttgatccggt gcctagagaa
      181 ggtggcgcgg ggtaaactgg gaaagtgatg tcgtgtactg gctccgcctt tttcccgagg
      241 gtgggggaga accgtatata agtgcagtag tcgccgtgaa cgttcttttt cgcaacgggt
      301 ttgccgccag aacacaggta agtgccgtgt gtggttcccg cgggcctggc ctctttacgg
      361 gttatggccc ttgcgtgcct tgaattactt ccacctggct gcagtacgtg attcttgatc
      421 ccgagcttcg ggttggaagt gggtgggaga gttcgaggcc ttgcgcttaa ggagcccctt
      481 cgcctcgtgc ttgagttgag gcctggcctg ggcgctgggg ccgccgcgtg cgaatctggt
      541 ggcaccttcg cgcctgtctc gctgctttcg ataagtctct agccatttaa aatttttgat
      601 gacctgctgc gacgcttttt ttctggcaag atagtcttgt aaatgcgggc caagatctgc
      661 acactggtat ttcggttttt ggggccgcgg gcggcgacgg ggcccgtgcg tcccagcgca
      721 catgttcggc gaggcggggc ctgcgagcgc ggccaccgag aatcggacgg gggtagtctc
      781 aagctggccg gcctgctctg gtgcctggcc tcgcgccgcc gtgtatcgcc ccgccctggg
      841 cggcaaggct ggcccggtcg gcaccagttg cgtgagcgga aagatggccg cttcccggcc
      901 ctgctgcagg gagctcaaaa tggaggacgc ggcgctcggg agagcgggcg ggtgagtcac
      961 ccacacaaag gaaaagggcc tttccgtcct cagccgtcgc ttcatgtgac tccacggagt
     1021 accgggcgcc gtccaggcac ctcgattagt tctcgagctt ttggagtacg tcgtctttag
     1081 gttgggggga ggggttttat gcgatggagt ttccccacac tgagtgggtg gagactgaag
     1141 ttaggccagc ttggcacttg atgtaattct ccttggaatt tgcccttttt gagtttggat
     1201 cttggttcat tctcaagcct cagacagtgg ttcaaagttt ttttcttcca tttcaggtgt
     1261 cgtgacgtac ggccaccatg accgagtaca agcccacggt gcgcctcgcc acccgcgacg
     1321 acgtccccag ggccgtacgc accctcgccg ccgcgttcgc cgactacccc gccacgcgcc
     1381 acaccgtcga tccggaccgc cacatcgagc gggtcaccga gctgcaagaa ctcttcctca
     1441 cgcgcgtcgg gctcgacatc ggcaaggtgt gggtcgcgga cgacggcgcc gccgtggcgg
     1501 tctggaccac gccggagagc gtcgaagcgg gggcggtgtt cgccgagatc ggcccgcgca
     1561 tggccgagtt gagcggttcc cggctggccg cgcagcaaca gatggaaggc ctcctggcgc
     1621 cgcaccggcc caaggagccc gcgtggttcc tggccaccgt cggagtctcg cccgaccacc
     1681 agggcaaggg tctgggcagc gccgtcgtgc tccccggagt ggaggcggcc gagcgcgccg
     1741 gggtgcccgc cttcctggag acctccgcgc cccgcaacct ccccttctac gagcggctcg
     1801 gcttcaccgt caccgccgac gtcgaggtgc ccgaaggacc gcgcacctgg tgcatgaccc
     1861 gcaagcccgg tgcctgaacg cgttaagtcg acaatcaacc tctggattac aaaatttgtg
     1921 aaagattgac tggtattctt aactatgttg ctccttttac gctatgtgga tacgctgctt
     1981 taatgccttt gtatcatgct attgcttccc gtatggcttt cattttctcc tccttgtata
     2041 aatcctggtt gctgtctctt tatgaggagt tgtggcccgt tgtcaggcaa cgtggcgtgg
     2101 tgtgcactgt gtttgctgac gcaaccccca ctggttgggg cattgccacc acctgtcagc
     2161 tcctttccgg gactttcgct ttccccctcc ctattgccac ggcggaactc atcgccgcct
     2221 gccttgcccg ctgctggaca ggggctcggc tgttgggcac tgacaattcc gtggtgttgt
     2281 cggggaaatc atcgtccttt ccttggctgc tcgcctgtgt tgccacctgg attctgcgcg
     2341 ggacgtcctt ctgctacgtc ccttcggccc tcaatccagc ggaccttcct tcccgcggcc
     2401 tgctgccggc tctgcggcct cttccgcgtc ttcgccttcg ccctcagacg agtcggatct
     2461 ccctttgggc cgcctccccg cgtcgacttt aagaccaatg acttacaagg cagctgtaga
     2521 tcttagccac tttttaaaag aaaagggggg actggaaggg ctaattcact cccaacgaag
     2581 acaagatctg ctttttgctt gtactgggtc tctctggtta gaccagatct gagcctggga
     2641 gctctctggc taactaggga acccactgct taagcctcaa taaagcttgc cttgagtgct
     2701 tcaagtagtg tgtgcccgtc tgttgtgtga ctctggtaac tagagatccc tcagaccctt
     2761 ttagtcagtg tggaaaatct ctagcagtac gtatagtagt tcatgtcatc ttattattca
     2821 gtatttataa cttgcaaaga aatgaatatc agagagtgag aggaacttgt ttattgcagc
     2881 ttataatggt tacaaataaa gcaatagcat cacaaatttc acaaataaag catttttttc
     2941 actgcattct agttgtggtt tgtccaaact catcaatgta tcttatcatg tctggctcta
     3001 gctatcccgc ccctaactcc gcccatcccg cccctaactc cgcccagttc cgcccattct
     3061 ccgccccatg gctgactaat tttttttatt tatgcagagg ccgaggccgc ctcggcctct
     3121 gagctattcc agaagtagtg aggaggcttt tttggaggcc tagggacgta cccaattcgc
     3181 cctatagtga gtcgtattac gcgcgctcac tggccgtcgt tttacaacgt cgtgactggg
     3241 aaaaccctgg cgttacccaa cttaatcgcc ttgcagcaca tccccctttc gccagctggc
     3301 gtaatagcga agaggcccgc accgatcgcc cttcccaaca gttgcgcagc ctgaatggcg
     3361 aatgggnnnn nnnnnnnnnn nnnnnnnnnn nnnnnnnnnn nnnnnnnnnn nnnnnnnnnn
     3421 nnnnnnnnnn nnnnnnnnnn nnnnnnnnnn nnnnnnnnnn nnnnnnnnnn nnnnnnnnnn
     3481 nnnnnnnnnn cnnnnnnnnn nnnnnnnnnn nnnnnnnnnn nnnnnnnnnn nnnnnnnnnn
     3541 nnnnnnnnnn nnnnnnnnnn nnnnnnnnnn nnnnnnnnnn nnannnnnnn nnnnnnnnnn
     3601 nnnnnnnnnn nnnnnnnnnn nnnnnnnnnn nncctttgac gttggagtcc acgttcttta
     3661 atagtggact cttgttccaa actggaacaa cactcaaccc tatctcggtc tattcttttg
     3721 atttataagg gattttgccg atttcggcct attggttaaa aaatgagctg atttaacaaa
     3781 aatttaacgc gaattttaac aaaatattaa cgcttacaat ttaggtggca cttttcgggg
     3841 aaatgtgcgc ggaaccccta tttgtttatt tttctaaata cattcaaata tgtatccgct
     3901 catgagacaa taaccctgat aaatgcttca ataatattga aaaaggaaga gtatgagtat
     3961 tcaacatttc cgtgtcgccc ttattccctt ttttgcggca ttttgccttc ctgtttttgc
     4021 tcacccagaa acgctggtga aagtaaaaga tgctgaagat cagttgggtg cacgagtggg
     4081 ttacatcgaa ctggatctca acagcggtaa gatccttgag agttttcgcc ccgaagaacg
     4141 ttttccaatg atgagcactt ttaaagttct gctatgtggc gcggtattat cccgtattga
     4201 cgccgggcaa gagcaactcg gtcgccgcat acactattct cagaatgact tggttgagta
     4261 ctcaccagtc acagaaaagc atcttacgga tggcatgaca gtaagagaat tatgcagtgc
     4321 tgccataacc atgagtgata acactgcggc caacttactt ctgacaacga tcggaggacc
     4381 gaaggagcta accgcttttt tgcacaacat gggggatcat gtaactcgcc ttgatcgttg
     4441 ggaaccggag ctgaatgaag ccataccaaa cgacgagcgt gacaccacga tgcctgtagc
     4501 aatggcaaca acgttgcgca aactattaac tggcgaacta cttactctag cttcccggca
     4561 acaattaata gactggatgg aggcggataa agttgcagga ccacttctgc gctcggccct
     4621 tccggctggc tggtttattg ctgataaatc tggagccggt gagcgtgggt ctcgcggtat
     4681 cattgcagca ctggggccag atggtaagcc ctcccgtatc gtagttatct acacgacggg
     4741 gagtcaggca actatggatg aacgaaatag acagatcgct gagataggtg cctcactgat
     4801 taagcattgg taactgtcag accaagttta ctcatatata ctttagattg atttaaaact
     4861 tcatttttaa tttaaaagga tctaggtgaa gatccttttt gataatctca tgaccaaaat
     4921 cccttaacgt gagttttcgt tccactgagc gtcagacccc gtagaaaaga tcaaaggatc
     4981 ttcttgagat cctttttttc tgcgcgtaat ctgctgcttg caaacaaaaa aaccaccgct
     5041 accagcggtg gtttgtttgc cggatcaaga gctaccaact ctttttccga aggtaactgg
     5101 cttcagcaga gcgcagatac caaatactgt tcttctagtg tagccgtagt taggccacca
     5161 cttcaagaac tctgtagcac cgcctacata cctcgctctg ctaatcctgt taccagtggc
     5221 tgctgccagt ggcgataagt cgtgtcttac cgggttggac tcaagacgat agttaccgga
     5281 taaggcgcag cggtcgggct gaacgggggg ttcgtgcaca cagcccagct tggagcgaac
     5341 gacctacacc gaactgagat acctacagcg tgagctatga gaaagcgcca cgcttcccga
     5401 agggagaaag gcggacaggt atccggtaag cggcagggtc ggaacaggag agcgcacgag
     5461 ggagcttcca gggggaaacg cctggtatct ttatagtcct gtcgggtttc gccacctctg
     5521 acttgagcgt cgatttttgt gatgctcgtc aggggggcgg agcctatgga aaaacgccag
     5581 caacgcggcc tttttacggt tcctggcctt ttgctggcct tttgctcaca tgttctttcc
     5641 tgcgttatcc cctgattctg tggataaccg tattaccgcc tttgagtgag ctgataccgc
     5701 tcgccgcagc cgaacgaccg agcgcagcga gtcagtgagc gaggaagcgg aagagcgccc
     5761 aatacgcaaa ccgcctctcc ccgcgcgttg gccgattcat taatgcagct ggcacgacag
     5821 gtttcccgac tggaaagcgg gcagtgagcg caacgcaatt aatgtgagtt agctcactca
     5881 ttaggcaccc caggctttac actttatgct tccggctcgt atgttgtgtg gaattgtgag
     5941 cggataacaa tttcacacag gaaacagcta tgaccatgat tacgccaagc gcgcaattaa
     6001 ccctcactaa agggaacaaa agctggagct gcaagcttaa tgtagtctta tgcaatactc
     6061 ttgtagtctt gcaacatggt aacgatgagt tagcaacatg ccttacaagg agagaaaaag
     6121 caccgtgcat gccgattggt ggaagtaagg tggtacgatc gtgccttatt aggaaggcaa
     6181 cagacgggtc tgacatggat tggacgaacc actgaattgc cgcattgcag agatattgta
     6241 tttaagtgcc tagctcgata cataaacggg tctctctggt tagaccagat ctgagcctgg
     6301 gagctctctg gctaactagg gaacccactg cttaagcctc aataaagctt gccttgagtg
     6361 cttcaagtag tgtgtgcccg tctgttgtgt gactctggta actagagatc cctcagaccc
     6421 ttttagtcag tgtggaaaat ctctagcagt ggcgcccgaa cagggacttg aaagcgaaag
     6481 ggaaaccaga ggagctctct cgacgcagga ctcggcttgc tgaagcgcgc acggcaagag
     6541 gcgaggggcg gcgactggtg agtacgccaa aaattttgac tagcggaggc tagaaggaga
     6601 gagatgggtg cgagagcgtc agtattaagc gggggagaat tagatcgcga tgggaaaaaa
     6661 ttcggttaag gccaggggga aagaaaaaat ataaattaaa acatatagta tgggcaagca
     6721 gggagctaga acgattcgca gttaatcctg gcctgttaga aacatcagaa ggctgtagac
     6781 aaatactggg acagctacaa ccatcccttc agacaggatc agaagaactt agatcattat
     6841 ataatacagt agcaaccctc tattgtgtgc atcaaaggat agagataaaa gacaccaagg
     6901 aagctttaga caagatagag gaagagcaaa acaaaagtaa gaccaccgca cagcaagcgg
     6961 ccgctgatct tcagacctgg aggaggagat atgagggaca attggagaag tgaattatat
     7021 aaatataaag tagtaaaaat tgaaccatta ggagtagcac ccaccaaggc aaagagaaga
     7081 gtggtgcaga gagaaaaaag agcagtggga ataggagctt tgttccttgg gttcttggga
     7141 gcagcaggaa gcactatggg cgcagcgtca atgacgctga cggtacaggc cagacaatta
     7201 ttgtctggta tagtgcagca gcagaacaat ttgctgaggg ctattgaggc gcaacagcat
     7261 ctgttgcaac tcacagtctg gggcatcaag cagctccagg caagaatcct ggctgtggaa
     7321 agatacctaa aggatcaaca gctcctgggg atttggggtt gctctggaaa actcatttgc
     7381 accactgctg tgccttggaa tgctagttgg agtaataaat ctctggaaca gatttggaat
     7441 cacacgacct ggatggagtg ggacagagaa attaacaatt acacaagctt aatacactcc
     7501 ttaattgaag aatcgcaaaa ccagcaagaa aagaatgaac aagaattatt ggaattagat
     7561 aaatgggcaa gtttgtggaa ttggtttaac ataacaaatt ggctgtggta tataaaatta
     7621 ttcataatga tagtaggagg cttggtaggt ttaagaatag tttttgctgt actttctata
     7681 gtgaatagag ttaggcaggg atattcacca ttatcgtttc agacccacct cccaaccccg
     7741 aggggaccca gagagggcct atttcccatg attccttcat atttgcatat acgatacaag
     7801 gctgttagag agataattag aattaatttg actgtaaaca caaagatatt agtacaaaat
     7861 acgtgacgta gaaagtaata atttcttggg tagtttgcag ttttaaaatt atgttttaaa
     7921 atggactatc atatgcttac cgtaacttga aagtatttcg atttcttggc tttatatatc
     7981 ttgtggaaag gacgaaacac cgcgacaggg tacgagtatc cggttttaga gctagaaata
     8041 gcaagttaaa ataaggctag tccgttatca acttgaaaaa gtggcaccga gtcggtgctt
     8101 ttttaagctt ggcgtaacta gatcttgaga caaatggcag tattcatcca caattttaaa
     8161 agaaaagggg ggattggggg gtacagtgca ggggaaagaa tagtagacat aatagcaaca
     8221 gacatacaaa ctaaagaatt acaaaaacaa attacaaaaa ttcaaaattt tcgggtttat
     8281 tacagggaca gcagagatcc actttggcgc cggctcgagg ggg
//
