>Addgene plasmid #76374 | STK32B gRNA (BRDN0001145394) | depositor partial sequence | sequence record 143834 | Target Sequence
CGACAGGGTACGAGTATCCG
