>Addgene plasmid #76374 | STK32B gRNA (BRDN0001145394) | addgene partial sequence | sequence record 185715 | hU6-F
GTAGAAAGTAATAATTTCTTGGGTAGTTTGCAGTTTTAAAATTATGTTTTAAAATGGACTATCATATGCT
TACCGTAACTTGAAAGTATTTCGATTTCTTGGCTTTATATATCTTGTGGAAAGGACGAAACACCGCGACA
GGGTACGAGTATCCGTTTTAGAGCTAGAAATAGCAAGTTAAAATAAGGCTAGTCCGTTATCAACTTGAAA
AAGTGGCACCGAGTCGGTGCTTTTTTAAGCTTGGCGTAACTAGATCTTGAGACAAATGGCAGTATTCATC
CACAATTTTAAAAGAAAAGGGGGGATTGGGGGGTACAGTGCAGGGGAAAGAATAGTAGACATAATAGCAA
CAGACATACAAACTAAAGAATTACAAAAACAAATTACAAAAATTCAAAATTTTCGGGTTTATTACAGGGA
CAGCAGAGATCCACTTTGGCGCCGGCTCGAGGGGGCCCGGGTGCAAAGATGGATAAAGTTTTAAACAGAG
AGGAATCTTTGCAGCTAATGGACCTTCTAGGTCTTGAAAGGAGTGGGAATTGGCTCCGGTGCCCGTCAGT
GGGCAGAGCG
